>Addgene plasmid #128030 | pcDNA3-IL- signal_YPet | addgene full sequence | sequence record 254795 | Addgene NGS Result
GACGGATCGGGAGATCTCCCGATCCCCTATGGTGCACTCTCAGTACAATCTGCTCTGATGCCGCATAGTT
AAGCCAGTATCTGCTCCCTGCTTGTGTGTTGGAGGTCGCTGAGTAGTGCGCGAGCAAAATTTAAGCTACA
ACAAGGCAAGGCTTGACCGACAATTGCATGAAGAATCTGCTTAGGGTTAGGCGTTTTGCGCTGCTTCGCG
ATGTACGGGCCAGATATACGCGTTGACATTGATTATTGACTAGTTATTAATAGTAATCAATTACGGGGTC
ATTAGTTCATAGCCCATATATGGAGTTCCGCGTTACATAACTTACGGTAAATGGCCCGCCTGGCTGACCG
CCCAACGACCCCCGCCCATTGACGTCAATAATGACGTATGTTCCCATAGTAACGCCAATAGGGACTTTCC
ATTGACGTCAATGGGTGGAGTATTTACGGTAAACTGCCCACTTGGCAGTACATCAAGTGTATCATATGCC
AAGTACGCCCCCTATTGACGTCAATGACGGTAAATGGCCCGCCTGGCATTATGCCCAGTACATGACCTTA
TGGGACTTTCCTACTTGGCAGTACATCTACGTATTAGTCATCGCTATTACCATGGTGATGCGGTTTTGGC
AGTACATCAATGGGCGTGGATAGCGGTTTGACTCACGGGGATTTCCAAGTCTCCACCCCATTGACGTCAA
TGGGAGTTTGTTTTGGCACCAAAATCAACGGGACTTTCCAAAATGTCGTAACAACTCCGCCCCATTGACG
CAAATGGGCGGTAGGCGTGTACGGTGGGAGGTCTATATAAGCAGAGCTCTCTGGCTAACTAGAGAACCCA
CTGCTTACTGGCTTATCGAAATTAATACGACTCACTATAGGGAGACCCAAGCTTGCCACCATGTACAGGA
TGCAACTCCTGTCTTGCATTGCACTAAGTCTTGCACTTGTCACGAATTCGATGGTGAGCAAAGGCGAAGA
GCTGTTCACCGGCGTGGTGCCCATCCTGGTGGAGCTGGACGGCGACGTGAACGGCCACAAGTTCAGCGTG
AGCGGCGAGGGCGAGGGCGACGCCACCTACGGCAAGCTGACCCTGAAGCTGCTGTGCACCACCGGCAAGC
TGCCCGTGCCCTGGCCCACCCTGGTGACCACCCTGGGCTACGGCGTGCAGTGCTTCGCCCGGTACCCCGA
CCACATGAAGCAGCACGACTTCTTCAAGAGCGCCATGCCCGAGGGCTACGTGCAGGAGCGGACCATCTTC
TTCAAGGACGACGGCAACTACAAGACCCGGGCCGAGGTGAAGTTCGAGGGCGACACCCTGGTGAACCGGA
TCGAGCTGAAGGGCATCGACTTCAAGGAGGACGGCAACATCCTGGGCCACAAGCTGGAGTACAACTACAA
CAGCCACAACGTGTACATCACCGCCGACAAGCAGAAGAACGGCATCAAGGCCAACTTCAAGATCCGGCAC
AACATCGAGGACGGCGGCGTGCAGCTGGCCGACCACTACCAGCAGAACACCCCCATCGGCGACGGCCCCG
TGCTGCTGCCCGACAACCACTACCTGAGCTACCAGAGCGCCCTGTTCAAGGACCCCAACGAGAAGCGGGA
CCACATGGTGCTGCTGGAGTTCCTGACCGCCGCCGGCATCACCGAGGGCATGAACGAGCTCTATAAGGGA
GGTGGATCAGGGGGATCAGGAGGCGGCCGCTCGAGCATGCATCTAGAGGGCCCTATTCTATAGTGTCACC
TAAATGCTAGAGCTCGCTGATCAGCCTCGACTGTGCCTTCTAGTTGCCAGCCATCTGTTGTTTGCCCCTC
CCCCGTGCCTTCCTTGACCCTGGAAGGTGCCACTCCCACTGTCCTTTCCTAATAAAATGAGGAAATTGCA
TCGCATTGTCTGAGTAGGTGTCATTCTATTCTGGGGGGTGGGGTGGGGCAGGACAGCAAGGGGGAGGATT
GGGAAGACAATAGCAGGCATGCTGGGGATGCGGTGGGCTCTATGGCTTCTGAGGCGGAAAGAACCAGCTG
GGGCTCTAGGGGGTATCCCC
[124 nt withheld, positions 2051-2174]
C
[91 nt withheld, positions 2176-2266]
A
[49 nt withheld, positions 2268-2316]
CCTTTGACGTTGGAGTCCACGTTCTTT
[37 nt withheld, positions 2344-2380]
ACCCTATCTCGGTCTATTCTTTTGATTTATAAGGGATTTTGCCGATTTCGGCCTATTGGTTAAAAAATGA
GCTGATTTAACAAAAATTTAACGCGAATTAATTCTGTGGAATGTGTGTCAGTTAGGGTGTGGAAAGTCCC
CAGGCTCCCCAGCAGGCAGAAGTATGCAAAGCATGCATCTCAATTAGTCAGCAACCAGGTGTGGAAAGTC
CCCAGGCTCCCCAGCAGGCAGAAGTATGCAAAGCATGCATCTCAATTAGTCAGCAACCATAGTCCCGCCC
CTAACTCCGCCCATCCCGCCCCTAACTCCGCCCAGTTCCGCCCATTCTCCGCCCCATGGCTGACTAATTT
TTTTTATTTATGCAGAGGCCGAGGCCGCCTCTGCCTCTGAGCTATTCCAGAAGTAGTGAGGAGGCTTTTT
TGGAGGCCTAGGCTTTTGCAAAAAGCTCCCGGGAGCTTGTATATCCATTTTCGGATCTGATCAAGAGACA
GGATGAGGATCGTTTCGCATGATTGAACAAGATGGATTGCACGCAGGTTCTCCGGCCGCTTGGGTGGAGA
GGCTATTCGGCTATGACTGGGCACAACAGACAATCGGCTGCTCTGATGCCGCCGTGTTCCGGCTGTCAGC
GCAGGGGCGCCCGGTTCTTTTTGTCAAGACCGACCTGTCCGGTGCCCTGAATGAACTGCAGGACGAGGCA
GCGCGGCTATCGTGGCTGGCCACGACGGGCGTTCCTTGCGCAGCTGTGCTCGACGTTGTCACTGAAGCGG
GAAGGGACTGGCTGCTATTGGGCGAAGTGCCGGGGCAGGATCTCCTGTCATCTCACCTTGCTCCTGCCGA
GAAAGTATCCATCATGGCTGATGCAATGCGGCGGCTGCATACGCTTGATCCGGCTACCTGCCCATTCGAC
CACCAAGCGAAACATCGCATCGAGCGAGCACGTACTCGGATGGAAGCCGGTCTTGTCGATCAGGATGATC
TGGACGAAGAGCATCAGGGGCTCGCGCCAGCCGAACTGTTCGCCAGGCTCAAGGCGCGCATGCCCGACGG
CGAGGATCTCGTCGTGACCCATGGCGATGCCTGCTTGCCGAATATCATGGTGGAAAATGGCCGCTTTTCT
GGATTCATCGACTGTGGCCGGCTGGGTGTGGCGGACCGCTATCAGGACATAGCGTTGGCTACCCGTGATA
TTGCTGAAGAGCTTGGCGGCGAATGGGCTGACCGCTTCCTCGTGCTTTACGGTATCGCCGCTCCCGATTC
GCAGCGCATCGCCTTCTATCGCCTTCTTGACGAGTTCTTCTGAGCGGGACTCTGGGGTTCGAAATGACCG
ACCAAGCGACGCCCAACCTGCCATCACGAGATTTCGATTCCACCGCCGCCTTCTATGAAAGGTTGGGCTT
CGGAATCGTTTTCCGGGACGCCGGCTGGATGATCCTCCAGCGCGGGGATCTCATGCTGGAGTTCTTCGCC
CACCCCAACTTGTTTATTGCAGCTTATAATGGTTACAAATAAAGCAATAGCATCACAAATTTCACAAATA
AAGCATTTTTTTCACTGCATTCTAGTTGTGGTTTGTCCAAACTCATCAATGTATCTTATCATGTCTGTAT
ACCGTCGACCTCTAGCTAGAGCTTGGCGTAATCATGGTCATAGCTGTTTCCTGTGTGAAATTGTTATCCG
CTCACAATTCCACACAACATACGAGCCGGAAGCATAAAGTGTAAAGCCTGGGGTGCCTAATGAGTGAGCT
AACTCACATTAATTGCGTTGCGCTCACTGCCCGCTTTCCAGTCGGGAAACCTGTCGTGCCAGCTGCATTA
ATGAATCGGCCAACGCGCGGGGAGAGGCGGTTTGCGTATTGGGCGCTCTTCCGCTTCCTCGCTCACTGAC
TCGCTGCGCTCGGTCGTTCGGCTGCGGCGAGCGGTATCAGCTCACTCAAAGGCGGTAATACGGTTATCCA
CAGAATCAGGGGATAACGCAGGAAAGAACATGTGAGCAAAAGGCCAGCAAAAGGCCAGGAACCGTAAAAA
GGCCGCGTTGCTGGCGTTTTTCCATAGGCTCCGCCCCCCTGACGAGCATCACAAAAATCGACGCTCAAGT
CAGAGGTGGCGAAACCCGACAGGACTATAAAGATACCAGGCGTTTCCCCCTGGAAGCTCCCTCGTGCGCT
CTCCTGTTCCGACCCTGCCGCTTACCGGATACCTGTCCGCCTTTCTCCCTTCGGGAAGCGTGGCGCTTTC
TCATAGCTCACGCTGTAGGTATCTCAGTTCGGTGTAGGTCGTTCGCTCCAAGCTGGGCTGTGTGCACGAA
CCCCCCGTTCAGCCCGACCGCTGCGCCTTATCCGGTAACTATCGTCTTGAGTCCAACCCGGTAAGACACG
ACTTATCGCCACTGGCAGCAGCCACTGGTAACAGGATTAGCAGAGCGAGGTATGTAGGCGGTGCTACAGA
GTTCTTGAAGTGGTGGCCTAACTACGGCTACACTAGAAGAACAGTATTTGGTATCTGCGCTCTGCTGAAG
CCAGTTACCTTCGGAAAAAGAGTTGGTAGCTCTTGATCCGGCAAACAAACCACCGCTGGTAGCGGTGGTT
TTTTTGTTTGCAAGCAGCAGATTACGCGCAGAAAAAAAGGATCTCAAGAAGATCCTTTGATCTTTTCTAC
GGGGTCTGACGCTCAGTGGAACGAAAACTCACGTTAAGGGATTTTGGTCATGAGATTATCAAAAAGGATC
TTCACCTAGATCCTTTTAAATTAAAAATGAAGTTTTAAATCAATCTAAAGTATATATGAGTAAACTTGGT
CTGACAGTTACCAATGCTTAATCAGTGAGGCACCTATCTCAGCGATCTGTCTATTTCGTTCATCCATAGT
TGCCTGACTCCCCGTCGTGTAGATAACTACGATACGGGAGGGCTTACCATCTGGCCCCAGTGCTGCAATG
ATACCGCGAGACCCACGCTCACCGGCTCCAGATTTATCAGCAATAAACCAGCCAGCCGGAAGGGCCGAGC
GCAGAAGTGGTCCTGCAACTTTATCCGCCTCCATCCAGTCTATTAATTGTTGCCGGGAAGCTAGAGTAAG
TAGTTCGCCAGTTAATAGTTTGCGCAACGTTGTTGCCATTGCTACAGGCATCGTGGTGTCACGCTCGTCG
TTTGGTATGGCTTCATTCAGCTCCGGTTCCCAACGATCAAGGCGAGTTACATGATCCCCCATGTTGTGCA
AAAAAGCGGTTAGCTCCTTCGGTCCTCCGATCGTTGTCAGAAGTAAGTTGGCCGCAGTGTTATCACTCAT
GGTTATGGCAGCACTGCATAATTCTCTTACTGTCATGCCATCCGTAAGATGCTTTTCTGTGACTGGTGAG
TACTCAACCAAGTCATTCTGAGAATAGTGTATGCGGCGACCGAGTTGCTCTTGCCCGGCGTCAATACGGG
ATAATACCGCGCCACATAGCAGAACTTTAAAAGTGCTCATCATTGGAAAACGTTCTTCGGGGCGAAAACT
CTCAAGGATCTTACCGCTGTTGAGATCCAGTTCGATGTAACCCACTCGTGCACCCAACTGATCTTCAGCA
TCTTTTACTTTCACCAGCGTTTCTGGGTGAGCAAAAACAGGAAGGCAAAATGCCGCAAAAAAGGGAATAA
GGGCGACACGGAAATGTTGAATACTCATACTCTTCCTTTTTCAATATTATTGAAGCATTTATCAGGGTTA
TTGTCTCATGAGCGGATACATATTTGAATGTATTTAGAAAAATAAACAAATAGGGGTTCCGCGCACATTT
CCCCGAAAAGTGCCACCTGACGTC
Features (pLannotate 1.2.2; 22 found; start..end, strand, type, name):
     28..80      -  misc_feature   bom (fragment): basis of mobility region from pBR322
    235..614     +  enhancer       CMV enhancer: human cytomegalovirus immediate early enhancer
    615..818     +  promoter       CMV promoter: human cytomegalovirus (CMV) immediate early promoter
    814..847     +  LTR            5' LTR (truncated) (fragment): truncated 5' long terminal repeat (LTR) from HIV-1
    863..881     +  promoter       T7 promoter: promoter for bacteriophage T7 RNA polymerase
    901..960     +  sig_peptide    IL-2 signal sequence: human interleukin-2 signal sequence
    961..1677    +  CDS            YPet: YPet is a basic (constitutively fluorescent) yellow fluorescent protein published in 2005, derived from Aequorea victoria. It has moderate acid sensitivity.
   1737..1755    -  promoter       SP6 promoter: promoter for bacteriophage SP6 RNA polymerase
   1781..2005    +  polyA_signal   bGH poly(A) signal: bovine growth hormone polyadenylation signal
   2009..2030    +  promoter       SV40 promoter (fragment): SV40 enhancer and early promoter
   2051..2479    +  rep_origin     f1 ori (sequence partly withheld): f1 bacteriophage origin of replication; arrow indicates direction of (+) strand synthesis
   2493..2822    +  promoter       SV40 promoter: SV40 enhancer and early promoter
   2889..3680    +  CDS            neo: KKA2_KLEPN - Also known as kan, nptII. Experimental evidence at protein level: Swiss-Prot protein existence level 1. Resistance to kanamycin, neomycin, paromomycin, ribostamycin, butirosin and gentamicin B. From Klebsiella pneumoniae.
   3704..3862    +  CDS            ble (fragment): BLE_KLEPN - Experimental evidence at protein level: Swiss-Prot protein existence level 1. Binding protein with a strong affinity to the bleomycin family of antibiotics. Binds to CL990; an antimitotic-antibiotic compound. From Klebsiella pneumoniae.
   3857..3978    +  polyA_signal   SV40 poly(A) signal: SV40 polyadenylation signal
   4051..4067    -  protein_bind   lac operator: The lac repressor binds to the lac operator to inhibit transcription in E. coli. This inhibition can be relieved by adding lactose or isopropyl-β-D-thiogalactopyranoside (IPTG). lac repressor encoded by lacI
   4075..4105    -  promoter       lac promoter: promoter for the E. coli lac operon
   4120..4141    -  protein_bind   CAP binding site: CAP binding activates transcription in the presence of cAMP. E. coli catabolite activator protein
   4154..4246    -  CDS            lacI (fragment): lac repressor; lacI; The lac repressor binds to the lac operator to inhibit transcription in E. coli. This inhibition can be relieved by adding lactose or isopropyl-β-D-thiogalactopyranoside (IPTG).
   4429..5017    -  rep_origin     ori: high-copy-number ColE1/pMB1/pBR322/pUC origin of replication
   5188..6048    -  CDS            AmpR: β-lactamase; bla; confers resistance to ampicillin, carbenicillin, and related antibiotics
   6049..6153    -  promoter       AmpR promoter: bla
