[The description below was written by a language model from this plasmid's Addgene catalogue record and pLannotate feature annotations shown in this document.]
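Description:
pcDNA3-IL- signal_YPet is an empty-backbone mammalian expression vector built on pcDNA3 (about 6.2 kb in the sequenced record), designed so that a gene of interest can be fused behind an N-terminal human interleukin-2 signal peptide and the yellow fluorescent protein YPet. It is maintained in E. coli as a high-copy plasmid through a ColE1/pUC-type origin and selected with ampicillin via the β-lactamase gene under its own promoter. An f1 origin is also present, allowing single-stranded DNA production. For mammalian cells, an SV40 enhancer/early promoter drives a neomycin phosphotransferase gene terminated by an SV40 polyadenylation signal, which permits selection of stable transfectants with G418.

The expression cassette uses the human CMV immediate-early enhancer and promoter, followed by a T7 promoter, then the IL-2 signal sequence directly joined to the YPet coding sequence. Downstream lie an oppositely oriented SP6 promoter and the bovine growth hormone polyadenylation signal. The short region between YPet and the SP6 site is presumably where inserts are cloned, although the record does not describe the cloning sites, and no insert is present. The signal peptide directs the nascent fusion into the secretory pathway, so proteins cloned in frame after YPet would be expected to be secreted or displayed on the cell surface with a fluorescent tag at the mature N terminus, useful for tracking localization or expression. The flanking T7 and SP6 promoters allow in vitro transcription or serve as sequencing primer sites. Several small annotated fragments (HIV-1 LTR, ble, lacI, bom) appear to be backbone remnants or short sequence matches rather than functional elements.
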