Addgene plasmid #128030: pcDNA3-IL- signal_YPet
Purpose: (Empty Backbone) Mammalian expression vector with N terminal IL-2 signal peptide and YPet
Depositing lab: Oskar Laur. Depositing organization: Emory University.
Backbone
  Vector backbone: pcdna3
  Vector type: Mammalian Expression
  Tag / fusion protein: IL-2 signal peptide (N terminal on backbone); YPet (N terminal on backbone)
Growth in bacteria
  Bacterial resistance: Ampicillin, 100 μg/mL
  Growth temperature: 37°C
  Growth strain: DH5alpha
  Copy number: High Copy
Gene/Insert
  Gene/Insert name: None
  Tag / fusion protein: IL-2 signal peptide (N terminal on backbone); YPet (N terminal on backbone)
Terms and licenses: Academic/Nonprofit Terms; Industry Terms: Not Available to Industry
How to cite: pcDNA3-IL- signal_YPet was a gift from Oskar Laur (Addgene plasmid # 128030 ; http://n2t.net/addgene:128030 ; RRID:Addgene_128030)
